>Addgene plasmid #105346 | pCK014 | addgene full sequence | sequence record 210238 | Addgene NGS Result
GCTGACGGAACAGCGGGAAGTCCAGCGCCAGAAACAGGCCCAGCGCCAGCAGGAACGCGGGCGCGCACAT
TTCCCCGAAAAGTGCCACCTGCGGCGTTGTGACAATTTACCGAACAACTCCGCGGCCGGGAAGCCGATCT
CGGCTTGAACGAATTGTTAGGTGGCGGTACTTGGGTCGATATCAAAGTGCATCACTTCTTCCCGTATGCC
CAACTTTGTATAGAGAGCCACTGCGGGATCGTCACCGTAATCTGCTTGCACGTAGATCACATAAGCACCA
AGCGCGTTGGCCTCATGCTTGAGGAGATTGATGAGCGCGGTGGCAATGCCCTGCCTCCGGTGCTCTCCGG
AGACTGCGAGATCATAGATATAGATCTCACTACGCGGCTGCTCAAACTTGGGCAGAACGTAAGCCGCGAG
AGCGCCAACAACCGCTTCTTGGTCGAAGGCAGCAAGCGCGATGAATGTCTTACTACGGAGCAAGTTCCCG
AGGTAATCGGAGTCCGGCTGATGTTGGGAGTAGGTGGCTACGTCTCCGAACTCACGACCGAAAAGATCAA
GAGCAGCCCGCATGGATTTGACTTGGTCAGGGCCGAGCCTACATGTGCGAATGATGCCCATACTTGAGCC
ACCTAACTTTGTTTTAGGGCGACTGCCCTGCTGCGTAACATCGTTGCTGCTGCGTAACATCGTTGCTGCT
CCATAACATCAAACATCGACCCACGGCGTAACGCGCTTGCTGCTTGGATGCCCGAGGCATAGACTGTACA
AAAAAACAGTCATAACAAGCCATGAAAACCGCCACTGCGCCGTTACCACCGCTGCGTTCGGTCAAGGTTC
TGGACCAGTTGCGTGAGCGCATACGCTACTTGCATTACAGTTTACGAACCGAACAGGCTTATGTCAACTG
GGTTCGTGCCTTCATCCGTTTCCACGGTGTGCGTCCATGGGCAAATATTATACGCAAGGCGACAAGGTGC
TGATGCCGCTGGCGATTCAGGTTCATCATGCCGTTTGTGATGGCTTCCATGTCGGCAGAATGCTTAATGA
ATTACAACAGTTTTTATGCATGCGCCCAATACGCAAACCGCCTCTCCCCGCGCGTTGGCCGATTCATTAA
TGCAGCTGGCACGACAGGTTTCCCGACTGGAAAGCGGGCAGTGAGCGCAACGCAATTAATGTGAGTTAGC
TCACTCATTAGGCACCCCAGGCTTTACACTTTATGCTTCCGGCTCGTATGTTGTGTGGAATTGTGAGCGG
ATAACAATTTCACACAGGAGAATTATGACTCGAATTTCAACCAGTTCAGTAAATTCCAGCTTCAGTTACT
CGGCCCCTGCAGAGGAAGCGCAAAACCGCGTTTCCTCAGCCCCCACCAACTCCTCTCCACCTGGCACCAC
AACCGCTGTCGCCCAGGCGTCAGAGGGGCAAAAAAAGCCGGGGGCGGTATTAAGCATGCATGCACAGCGA
CTGCGCCAATTGTGTGAGAGTTCATCTCACCAGTACCGGCAGAACGCGCTATTAGCTAAATCTTTTGATG
CTCAACGCCTAGACATTAACACTCAAGCGGGCCCTTCCAATAGCCCTCACCTGAACGCTCTCAACAAGCT
CCAACAACGAGATTTCAAACCTGCGGCTGGCGGGCTAGAAATCCCATTTACACCCAAATCCCTATTGGGT
GGAGGTGCAATGAGAGACCTGAGACGTTGATCGGCACGTAAGAGGTTCCAACTTTCACCATAATGAAATA
AGATCACTACCGGGCGTATTTTTTGAGTTATCGAGATTTTCAGGAGCTAAGGAAGCTAAAATGGAGAAAA
AAATCACTGGATATACCACCGTTGATATATCCCAATGGCATCGTAAAGAACATTTTGAGGCATTTCAGTC
AGTTGCTCAATGTACCTATAACCAGACCGTTCAGCTGGATATTACGGCCTTTTTAAAGACCGTAAAGAAA
AATAAGCACAAGTTTTATCCGGCCTTTATTCACATTCTTGCCCGCCTGATGAATGCTCATCCGGAATTCC
GTATGGCAATGAAAGACGGTGAGCTGGTGATATGGGATAGTGTTCACCCTTGTTACACCGTTTTCCATGA
GCAAACTGAAACGTTTTCATCGCTCTGGAGTGAATACCACGACGATTTCCGGCAGTTTCTACACATATAT
TCGCAAGATGTGGCGTGTTACGGTGAAAACCTGGCCTATTTCCCTAAAGGGTTTATTGAGAATATGTTTT
TCGTCTCAGCCAATCCCTGGGTGAGTTTCACCAGTTTTGATTTAAACGTGGCCAATATGGACAACTTCTT
CGCCCCCGTTTTCACCATGGGCAAATATTATACGCAAGGCGACAAGGTGCTGATGCCGCTGGCGATTCAG
GTTCATCATGCCGTTTGTGATGGCTTCCATGTCGGCAGAATGCTTAATGAATTACAACAGTACTGCGATG
AGTGGCAGGGGGGGCGTAAACGCCGCGTGGATCCGGCTTACTAAAAGCCAGATAACAGTATGCGTATTTG
CGCGCTGATTTTTGCGGTATAAGAATATATACTGATATGTATACCCGAAGTATGTCAAAAAGAGGTATGC
TATGAAGCAGCGTATTACAGTGACAGTTGACAGCGACAGCTATCAGTTGCTCAAGGCATATATGATGTCA
ATATCTCCGGTCTGGTAAGCACAACCATGCAGAATGAAGCCCGTCGTCTGCGTGCCGAACGCTGGAAAGC
GGAAAATCAGGAAGGGATGGCTGAGGTCGCCCGGTTTATTGAAATGAACGGCTCTTTTGCTGACGAGAAC
AGGGGCTGGTGAAATGCAGTTTAAGGTTTACACCTATAAAAGAGAGAGCCGTTATCGTCTGTTTGTGGAT
GTACAGAGTGATATTATTGACACGCCCGGGCGACGGATGGTGATCCCCCTGGCCAGTGCACGTCTGCTGT
CAGATAAAGTCTCCCGTGAACTTTACCCGGTGGTGCATATCGGGGATGAAAGCTGGCGCATGATGACCAC
CGATATGGCCAGTGTGCCGGTTTCCGTTATCGGGGAAGAAGTGGCTGATCTCAGCCACCGCGAAAATGAC
ATCAAAAACGCCATTAACCTGATGTTCTGGGGAATATAAATGTCAGGCTCCCTTATACACAGCCAGTCGG
TCTCATTCGGAACAAAAGTTGATTTCTGAAGAAGATTTGAACGGTGAACAAAAGCTAATCTCCGAGGAAG
ACTTGAACGGTGAACAAAAATTAATCTCAGAAGAAGACTTGAACTGAAGCTTTAAGCGTTAATATTTTGT
TAAAATTCGCGTTAAATTTTTGTTAAATCAGCTCATTTTTTAACCAATAGGCCGTACTGCGATGAGTGGC
AGGGCGGGGCGTAATTTTTTTAAGGCAGTTATTGGTGCCCTTAAACGCCTGGTTGCTACGCCTGAATAAG
TGATAATAAGCGGATGAATGGCAGAAATTCGAAAGCAAATTCGACCCGGTCGTCGGTTCAGGGCAGGGTC
GTTAAATAGCCGCTTATGTCTATTGCTGGTTTACCGGTTTATTGACTACCGGAAGCAGTGTGACCGTGTG
CTTCTCAAATGCCTGAGGCCAGTTTGCTCAGGCTCTCCCCGTGGAGGTAATAATTGACGATATGATCATT
TATTCTGCCTCCCAGAGCCTGATAAAAACGGTGAATCCGTTAGCGAGGTGCCGCCGGCTTCCATTCAGGT
CGAGGTGGCCCGACTCCATGCACCGCGACGCAACGCGGGGAGGCAGACAAGGTATAGGGCGGCGAGGCGG
CTACAGCCGATAGTCTGGAACAGCGCACTTACGGGTTGCTGCGCAACCCAAGTGCTACCGGCGCGGCAGC
GTGACCCGTGTCGGCGGCTCCAACGGCTCGCCATCGTCCAGAAAACACGGCTCATCGGGCATCGGCAGGC
GCTGCTGCCCGCGCCGTTCCCATTCCTCCGTTTCGGTCAAGGCTGGCAGGTCTGGTTCCATGCCCGGAAT
GCCGGGCTGGCTGGGCGGCTCCTCGCCGGGGCCGGTCGGTAGTTGCTGCTCGCCCGGATACAGGGTCGGG
ATGCGGCGCAGGTCGCCATGCCCCAACAGCGATTCGTCCTGGTCGTCGTGATCAACCACCACGGCGGCAC
TGAACACCGACAGGCGCAACTGGTCGCGGGGCTGGCCCCACGCCACGCGGTCATTGACCACGTAGGCCGA
CACGGTGCCGGGGCCGTTGAGCTTCACGACGGAGATCCAGCGCTCGGCCACCAAGTCCTTGACTGCGTAT
TGGACCGTCCGCAAAGAACGTCCGATGAGCTTGGAAAGTGTCTTCTGGCTGACCACCACGGCGTTCTGGT
GGCCCATCTGCGCCACGAGGTGATGCAGCAGCATTGCCGCCGTGGGTTTCCTCGCAATAAGCCCGGCCCA
CGCCTCATGCGCTTTGCGTTCCGTTTGCACCCAGTGACCGGGCTTGTTCTTGGCTTGAATGCCGATTTCT
CTGGACTGCGTGGCCATGCTTATCTCCATGCGGTAGGGGTGCCGCACGGTTGCGGCACCATGCGCAATCA
GCTGCAACTTTTCGGCAGCGCGACAACAATTATGCGTTGCGTAAAAGTGGCAGTCAATTACAGATTTTCT
TTAACCTACGCAATGAGCTATTGCGGGGGGTGCCGCAATGAGCTGTTGCGTACCCCCCTTTTTTAAGTTG
TTGATTTTTAAGTCTTTCGCATTTCGCCCTATATCTAGTTCTTTGGTGCCCAAAGAAGGGCACCCCTGCG
GGGTTCCCCCACGCCTTCGGCGCGGCTCCCCCTCCGGCAAAAAGTGGCCCCTCCGGGGCTTGTTGATCGA
CTGCGCGGCCTTCGGCCTTGCCCAAGGTGGCGCTGCCCCCTTGGAACCCCCGCACTCGCCGCCGTGAGGC
TCGGGGGGCAGGCGGGCGGGCTTCGCCCTTCGACTGCCCCCACTCGCATAGGCTTGGGTCGTTCCAGGCG
CGTCAAGGCCAAGCCGCTGCGCGGTCGCTGCGCGAGCCTTGACCCGCCTTCCACTTGGTGTCCAACCGGC
AAGCGAAGCGCGCAGGCCGCAGGCCGGAGGCTTTTCCCCAGAGAAAATTAAAAAAATTGATGGGGCAAGG
CCGCAGGCCGCGCAGTTGGAGCCGGTGGGTATGTGGTCGAAGGCTGGGTAGCCGGTGGGCAATCCCTGTG
GTCAAGCTCGTGGGCAGGCGCAGCCTGTCCATCAGCTTGTCCAGCAGGGTTGTCCACGGGCCGAGCGAAG
CGAGCCAGCCGGTGGCCGCTCGCGGCCATCGTCCACATATCCACGGGCTGGCAAGGGAGCGCAGCGACCG
CGCAGGGCGAAGCCCGGAGAGCAAGCCCGTAGGGCGCCGCAGCCGCCGTAGGCGGTCACGACTTTGCGAA
GCAAAGTCTAGTGAGTATACTCAAGCATTGAGTGGCCCGCCGGAGGCACCGCCTTGCGCTGCCCCCGTCG
AGCCGGTTGGACACCAAAAGGGAGGGGCAGGCATGGCGGCATACGCGATCATGCGATGCAAGAAGCTGGC
GAAAATGGGCAACGTGGCGGCCAGTCTCAAGCACGCCTACCGCGAGCGCGAGACGCCCAACGCTGACGCC
AGCAGGACGCCAGAGAACGAGCACTGGGCGGCCAGCAGCACCGATGAAGCGATGGGCCGACTGCGCGAGT
TGCTGCCAGAGAAGCGGCGCAAGGACGCTGTGTTGGCGGTCGAGTACGTCATGACGGCCAGCCCGGAATG
GTGGAAGTCGGCCAGCCAAGAACAGCAGGCGGCGTTCTTCGAGAAGGCGCACAAGTGGCTGGCGGACAAG
TACGGGGCGGATCGCATCGTGACGGCCAGCATCCACCGTGACGAAACCAGCCCGCACATGACCGCGTTCG
TGGTGCCGCTGACGCAGGACGGCAGGCTGTCGGCCAAGGAGTTCATCGGCAACAAAGCGCAGATGACCCG
CGACCAGACCACGTTTGCGGCCGCTGTGGCCGATCTAGGGCTGCAACGGGGCATCGAGGGCAGCAAGGCA
CGTCACACGCGCATTCAGGCGTTCTACGAGGCCCTGGAGCGGCCACCAGTGGGCCACGTCACCATCAGCC
CGCAAGCGGTCGAGCCACGCGCCTATGCACCGCAGGGATTGGCCGAAAAGCTGGGAATCTCAAAGCGCGT
TGAGACGCCGGAAGCCGTGGCCGACCGGCTGACAAAAGCGGTTCGGCAGGGGTGTGAGCCTGCCCTACAG
GCCGCCGCAGGAGCGCGTGAGATGCGCAAGAAGGCCGATCAAGCCCAAGAGACGGCCCGAGATCTTCGGG
AGCGCCTGAAGCCCGTTCTGGACGCCCTGGGGCCGTTGAATCGGGATATGCAGGCCAAGGCCGCCGCGAT
CATCAAGGCCGTGGGCGAAAAGCT
Features (pLannotate 1.2.2; 17 found; start..end, strand, type, name):
    157..690     -  CDS            GmR: gentamycin acetyltransferase; aacC1; confers resistance to gentamycin
    879..907     -  promoter       Pc promoter: intI1 (promoter lies within the coding sequence); class 1 integron promoter
    945..1061    +  CDS            CmR (fragment): chloramphenicol acetyltransferase; cat; confers resistance to chloramphenicol
   1072..1164    +  CDS            lacI (fragment): lac repressor; lacI; The lac repressor binds to the lac operator to inhibit transcription in E. coli. This inhibition can be relieved by adding lactose or isopropyl-β-D-thiogalactopyranoside (IPTG).
   1177..1198    +  protein_bind   CAP binding site: CAP binding activates transcription in the presence of cAMP. E. coli catabolite activator protein
   1213..1243    +  promoter       lac promoter: promoter for the E. coli lac operon
   1251..1267    +  protein_bind   lac operator: The lac repressor binds to the lac operator to inhibit transcription in E. coli. This inhibition can be relieved by adding lactose or isopropyl-β-D-thiogalactopyranoside (IPTG). lac repressor encoded by lacI
   1708..1810    +  promoter       cat promoter: promoter of the E. coli cat gene encoding chloramphenicol acetyltransferase
   1811..2469    +  CDS            CmR: chloramphenicol acetyltransferase; cat; confers resistance to chloramphenicol
   2651..2809    +  CDS            ccdA (fragment): CCDA_ECO57 - Also known as H, letA. Experimental evidence at protein level: Swiss-Prot protein existence level 1. Antitoxin component of a type II toxin-antitoxin (TA) system which inhibits the post-segregational killing (PSK) of plasmid-free cells, also referred to as a plasmid addiction system. Binds to and blocks the activity of CcdB; will also remove bound CcdB protein from the CcdB-GyrA complex by forming a CcdA-CcdB complex, a process termed rejuvenation. Functions as a transcriptional corepressor for the ccdAB operon, repression also requires CcdB (By similarity). From Escherichia coli
   2814..3116    +  CDS            ccdB: CCDB_ECOLI - Also known as G, letB, letD. Experimental evidence at protein level: Swiss-Prot protein existence level 1. Toxic component of a type II toxin-antitoxin (TA) system, functioning in plasmid maintainence. Responsible for the post- segregational killing (PSK) of plasmid-free cells, also referred to as a plasmid addiction system. Half-life of over 2 hours. Cell killing by CcdB is accompanied by filamentation, defects in chromosome and plasmid segregation, defects in cell division, formation of anucleate cells, decreased DNA synthesis and plasmid loss. Interferes with the activity of DN
   3160..3264    +  CDS            13xMyc (fragment): 13 tandem Myc epitope tags
   3277..3344    -  rep_origin     M13 ori (fragment): M13 bacteriophage origin of replication; arrow indicates direction of (+) strand synthesis
   3344..3375    +  CDS            CmR (fragment): chloramphenicol acetyltransferase confers resistance to chloramphenicol
   3705..3774    -  CDS            TcR (fragment): tetracycline efflux protein; tet; confers resistance to tetracycline
   3835..4497    -  CDS            pBBR1 Rep: replication protein for the broad-host-range plasmid pBBR1 from Bordetella bronchiseptica
   4498..5269    -  rep_origin     pBBR1 oriV: replication origin of the broad-host-range plasmid pBBR1 from Bordetella bronchiseptica; requires the pBBR1 Rep protein for replication
