[The description below was written by a language model from this plasmid's Addgene catalogue record and pLannotate feature annotations shown in this document.]
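Description:
pCK014 is a low-copy, broad-host-range bacterial vector derived from a pBRM backbone and intended for translocating proteins from bacteria into plant cells. It belongs to a set of accessory vectors that extend the Modular Cloning (Golden Gate) system for plant work. Replication depends on the pBBR1 oriV together with its cognate Rep protein, a pairing that functions in many Gram-negative species besides E. coli. This suits a plasmid that is built in E. coli and then used in a secretion-competent bacterium, although the record does not name the delivery strain. The backbone marker is a gentamicin acetyltransferase gene driven by a class 1 integron Pc promoter.

The payload is described as a synthetic secretion signal followed by a ccdB cassette, with internal BsaI sites removed from the vector so that it is compatible with BsaI-based assembly. In the feature table, a lac promoter with its CAP binding site and lac operator lies upstream of an unannotated stretch of a few hundred bases, which is plausibly where the secretion signal sits. The annotation does not identify that signal or its origin. Next comes the dropout cassette, made up of a cat promoter, a full chloramphenicol resistance gene, a ccdA fragment and the ccdB toxin gene. A short Myc-repeat fragment follows, which suggests a C-terminal epitope tag for detection. Because ccdB is toxic to ordinary strains, the empty vector is kept in a ccdB-tolerant host under chloramphenicol and gentamicin selection. Replacing the cassette with a coding sequence of interest removes both ccdB and chloramphenicol resistance, which counter-selects against uncut vector. The result would presumably be a fusion of the secretion signal to the cargo protein. The remaining small CmR, lacI, TcR and M13 ori fragments appear to be backbone remnants.
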