Addgene plasmid #105346: pCK014
Purpose: Bacterial translocation fo proteins into plant cells
Depositing lab: Johannes Stuttmann. Depositing organization: Martin-Luther-Universitaet Halle-Wittenberg. Publication: Peripheral infrastructure vectors and an extended set of plant parts for the Modular Cloning system. Gantner J, Ordon J, Ilse T, Kretschmer C, Gruetzner R, Lofke C, Dagdas Y, Burstenbinder K, Marillonnet S, Stuttmann J. PLoS One. 2018 May 30;13(5):e0197185. doi: 10.1371/journal.pone.0197185. eCollection 2018. PubMed 29847550.
Backbone
  Vector backbone: pBRM-derivate (Szczesny et al., 2010)
  Vector type: Bacterial secretion
  Selectable markers: Chloramphenicol
Growth in bacteria
  Bacterial resistance: Chloramphenicol and Gentamicin, 25 & 10 μg/mL
  Growth temperature: 37°C
  Growth strain: ccdB Survival
  Copy number: Low Copy
Gene/Insert
  Gene/Insert name: secretion signal, ccdB cassette
  Species: Synthetic
  Mutation: BsaI restriction sites removed
  Cloning method: Restriction Enzyme; 5′ cloning site BsaI (destroyed during cloning); 3′ cloning site EcoRI (destroyed during cloning)
Terms and licenses: Academic/Nonprofit Terms; Industry Terms: Not Available to Industry
How to cite: pCK014 was a gift from Johannes Stuttmann (Addgene plasmid # 105346 ; http://n2t.net/addgene:105346 ; RRID:Addgene_105346)
